>Addgene plasmid #197789 | pJMC-3T | addgene full sequence | sequence record 390572 | Addgene NGS Result
GTCAGTGAGCGAGGAAGCGGAAGAGCGCCCACCTGCTTTTCACCGGCGCGCCGGAGTGAGACCGGCCGCA
TTAGGCACCCCAGGCTTTACACTTTATGCTTCCGGCTCGTATAATGTGTGGATTTTGAGTTAGGATCCGT
CGAGATTTTCAGGAGCTAAGGAAGCTAAAATGGAGAAAAAAATCACTGGATATACCACCGTTGATATATC
CCAATGGCATCGTAAAGAACATTTTGAGGCATTTCAGTCAGTCGCTCAATGTACCTATAACCAGACCGTT
CAGCTGGATATTACGGCCTTTTTAAAGACCGTAAAGAAAAATAAGCACAAGTTTTATCCGGCCTTTATTC
ACATTCTTGCCCGCCTGATGAATGCTCATCCGGAATTCCGTATGGCAATGAAAGACGGTGAGCTGGTGAT
ATGGGATAGTGTTCACCCTTGTTACACCGTTTTCCATGAGCAAACTGAAACGTTTTCATCGCTCTGGAGT
GAATACCACGACGATTTCCGGCAGTTTCTACACATATATTCGCAAGATGTGGCGTGTTACGGTGAAAACC
TGGCCTATTTCCCTAAAGGGTTTATTGAGAATATGTTTTTCGTTTCAGCCAATCCCTGGGTGAGTTTCAC
CAGTTTTGATTTAAACGTGGCCAATATGGACAACTTCTTCGCCCCCGTTTTCACCATGGGCAAATATTAT
ACGCAAGGCGACAAGGTGCTGATGCCGCTGGCGATTCAGGTTCATCATGCCGTTTGTGATGGCTTCCATG
TCGGCAGAATGCTTAATGAATTACAACAGTACTGCGATGAGTGGCAGGCGGGGCGTAATCTAGAGGATCC
GGCTTACTAAAAGCCAGATAACAGTATGCGTATTTGCGCGCTGATTTTTGCGGTATAAGAATATATACTG
ATATGTATACCCGAAGTATGTCAAAAGGAGGTATGCTATGAAGCAGCGTATTACAGTGACAGTTGACAGC
GACAGCTATCAGTTGCTCAAGGCATATATGATGTCAATATCTCCGGTCTGGTAAGCACAACCATGCAGAA
TGAAGCCCGTCGTCTGCGTGCCGAACGCTGGAAAGCGGAAAATCAGGAAGGGATGGCTGAGGTCGCCCGG
TTTATTGAAATGAACGGCTCTTTTGCTGACGAGAACAGGGGCTGGTGAAATGCAGTTTAAGGTTTACACC
TATAAAAGAGAGAGCCGTTATCGTCTGTTTGTGGATGTACAGAGTGATATTATTGACACGCCCGGGCGAC
GGATGGTGATCCCCCTGGCCAGTGCACGTCTGCTGTCAGATAAAGTCTCCCGTGAACTTTACCCGGTGGT
GCATATCGGGGATGAAAGCTGGCGCATGATGACCACCGATATGGCCAGTGTGCCGGTTTCCGTTATCGGG
GAAGAAGTGGCTGATCTCAGCCACCGCGAAAATGACATCAAAAACGCCATTAACCTGATGTTCTGGGGAA
TATAAGGTCTCTCGCTGAGCTCAGTGTTTTGCAGGTGTGATGAAAAGCCTTAGGGTCAGGTGGCACTTTT
CGGGGAAATGTGCGATGAACCCCTATTTGTTTATTTTTCTAAATACATTCAAATATGTATCCGCTAATGA
GACAATAACCCTGATAAATGCTTCAATTATATTGAAAAAGGAAGAGTATGAGTATCCAACATTTCAGTGT
CGCCCTTATTCCCTTTTTTGCGGCCTTCTGCCTTCCTGTTTTTGCTCACCCAGAAACGCTGGTGAAAGTA
AAAGATGCTGAAGATCAGTTGGGTGCCCGAGTGGGTTACATTGAACTGGATCTCAACAGCGGCAAAATCT
TAGAGAGTTTTCGCCCCGAAGAACGCTTCCCAATGATGAGCACTTTCAAAGTTCTGCTATGTGGCGCGGT
GTTATCCCGTATTGATGCTGGGCAAGAGCAACTCGGTCGCCGCATACACTATTCTCAGAATGACTTGGTT
GAGTATTCACCAGTCACAGAAAAGCATCTTACGGATGGCATGACAGTAAGAGAATTATGTAGTGCTGCCA
TAACCATGAGTGATAACACTGCGGCCAACTTACTTCTGACAACGATTGGAGGACCGAAGGAGCTAACCGC
TTTTTTGCACAACATGGGGGATCATGTAACTCGCCTTGATCGTTGGGAACCGGAGCTGAATGAAGCCATA
CCAAACGACGAGCGTGACACCACGATGCCTGTAGCAATGGCAACAACTCTCCGCAAACTATTAACTGGCG
AACTACTTACTCTTGCTTCACGCCAGCAACTCATTGACTGGATGGAGGCGGACAAAGTTGCAGGACCACT
TCTGCGCTCGGCACTTCCGGCTGGCTGGTTTATTGCTGATAAATCTGGAGCCGGTGAGCGTGGCTCTCGC
GGTATCATTGCAGCACTGGGGCCAGATGGTAAGCCCTCCCGTATCGTAGTTATCTACACGACGGGGAGTC
AGGCAACTATGGATGAACGAAATAGACAGATCGCTGAGATAGGTGCCTCACTGATTAAGCATTGGTAACT
GTCAGACGAAGGGAAATAAATAGTAGCCCGCCTGATGTGCGGGCTTTTTTTTGGTGGTGGTTACCAGTGT
CGCTTAGCTACCGTAGGTCCTCTTAGGCGGTCCGATTAGCGACATAGTCATCAATGCCTTGACGGCAAAA
TCCCTTAACGTGAGTTTTCGTTCCACTGAGCGTCAGACCCCGTAGAAAAGATCAAAGGATCTTCTTGAGA
TCCTTTTTTTCTGCGCGTAATCTGCTGCTTGCAAACAAAAAAACCACCGCTACCAGCGGTGGTTTGTTTG
CCGGATCAAGAGCTACTAACTATTTTTCCGAAGGTAACTGGCTTCAGCAGAGCGCAGATACCAAATACTG
TTCTTCTAGTGTAGCCGTAGTTAGGCCACCACTTCAAGAACTCTGTAGCACCGCCTACATACCTCGCTCT
GCTAATCCTGTTACCAGTGGCTGCTGCCAGTGGCGATAAGTCGTGTCTTACCGGGTTGGACTCAAGACGA
TAGTTACCGGATAAGGCGCAGCGGTCGGGCTGAACGGGGGGTTCGTGCTCACAGCCCAGCTTGGAGCGAA
CGACCTACACCGAACTGAGATACCTACAGCGTGAGCTATGAGAAAGCGCCACGCTTCCCGAAGGGAGAAA
GGCGGACAGGTATCCGGTAAGCGGCAGGGTCGGAACAGGAGAGCGCACGAGGGAGCTTCCAGGGGGAAAC
GCCTGGTATCTTTATAGTCCTGTCGGGTTTCGCCACCTCTGACTTGAGCGTCGATTTTTGTGATGCTCGT
CAGGGGGGCGGAGCCTATGGAAAAACGCCAGCAACGCGGCCTTTTTACGGTTCCTGGCCTTTTGCTGGCC
TTTTGCTCACATGTTCTTTCCTGCGTTATCCCCTGATTCTGTGGATAACCGTATTACCGCCTTTGAGTGA
GCTGATACCGCTCGCCGCAGCCGAACGACCGAGCGCAGCGA
Features (pLannotate 1.2.2; 9 found; start..end, strand, type, name):
      1..23      +  rep_origin     RSF ori (fragment): Plasmids containing the RSF 1030 origin of replication can be propagated in E. coli cells that contain additional plasmids with compatible origins.
     86..116     +  promoter       lac UV5 promoter: E. coli lac promoter with an "up" mutation
    140..169     +  promoter       cat promoter (fragment): promoter of the E. coli cat gene encoding chloramphenicol acetyltransferase
    170..850     +  CDS            CmR: chloramphenicol acetyltransferase confers resistance to chloramphenicol
   1007..1165    +  CDS            ccdA (fragment): CCDA_ECO57 - Also known as H, letA. Experimental evidence at protein level: Swiss-Prot protein existence level 1. Antitoxin component of a type II toxin-antitoxin (TA) system which inhibits the post-segregational killing (PSK) of plasmid-free cells, also referred to as a plasmid addiction system. Binds to and blocks the activity of CcdB; will also remove bound CcdB protein from the CcdB-GyrA complex by forming a CcdA-CcdB complex, a process termed rejuvenation. Functions as a transcriptional corepressor for the ccdAB operon, repression also requires CcdB (By similarity). From Escherichia coli
   1170..1472    +  CDS            ccdB: CCDB_ECOLI - Also known as G, letB, letD. Experimental evidence at protein level: Swiss-Prot protein existence level 1. Toxic component of a type II toxin-antitoxin (TA) system, functioning in plasmid maintainence. Responsible for the post- segregational killing (PSK) of plasmid-free cells, also referred to as a plasmid addiction system. Half-life of over 2 hours. Cell killing by CcdB is accompanied by filamentation, defects in chromosome and plasmid segregation, defects in cell division, formation of anucleate cells, decreased DNA synthesis and plasmid loss. Interferes with the activity of DN
   1557..1657    +  promoter       AmpR promoter: bla
   1658..2518    +  CDS            AmpR: β-lactamase; bla; confers resistance to ampicillin, carbenicillin, and related antibiotics
   2725..3313    +  rep_origin     ori: high-copy-number ColE1/pMB1/pBR322/pUC origin of replication
