[The description below was written by a language model from this plasmid's Addgene catalogue record and pLannotate feature annotations shown in this document.]
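Description:
pJMC-3T is an empty destination vector from a modular cloning toolkit and parts library built for plant genome engineering. The record describes it as the Level 1 "Module 3T" acceptor, meaning it is the recipient plasmid into which parts are assembled to make one module that is later combined with others in higher-level constructs. It carries no insert. The backbone is listed as self-made and otherwise unspecified, and the vector type is not stated. The sequenced plasmid is small, at about 3.5 kb.

It is propagated in E. coli from a high-copy ColE1/pUC-type origin, and the backbone carries an ampicillin resistance gene (β-lactamase) driven by its own promoter. The annotated 23-nt RSF origin fragment is probably an incidental match rather than a functional second origin. The remaining features form a standard counterselectable dropout cassette. This consists of a chloramphenicol acetyltransferase gene with its cat promoter (a lac UV5 promoter lies just upstream), followed by a partial ccdA fragment and an intact ccdB toxin gene. CcdB poisons DNA gyrase and kills ordinary cloning strains, so the empty vector has to be kept in a ccdB-tolerant host under both chloramphenicol and ampicillin selection.

When the cassette is replaced by assembled parts, transformation into a ccdB-sensitive strain with ampicillin selection favours correctly assembled clones over uncut parental vector. The feature table does not annotate the restriction or recombination sites flanking the cassette, and the record does not state the assembly chemistry or what the "3T" designation signifies. No plant promoters, terminators or T-DNA borders are annotated in this plasmid.
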