Addgene plasmid #197789: pJMC-3T
Purpose: (Empty Backbone) Level 1 Module 3T destination vector
Depositing lab: Daniel Voytas. Depositing organization: University of Minnesota. Publication: An extensible vector toolkit and parts library for advanced engineering of plant genomes. Chamness JC, Kumar J, Cruz AJ, Rhuby E, Holum MJ, Cody JP, Tibebu R, Gamo ME, Starker CG, Zhang F, Voytas DF. Plant Genome. 2023 Mar 9:e20312. doi: 10.1002/tpg2.20312. PubMed 36896468.
Backbone
  Vector backbone: Unspecified
  Backbone manufacturer: Self-made
  Vector type: Unspecified
Growth in bacteria
  Bacterial resistance: Chloramphenicol and Ampicillin, 25 & 100 μg/mL
  Growth temperature: 37°C
  Growth strain: ccdB Survival
  Copy number: High Copy
Gene/Insert
  Gene/Insert name: None
Terms and licenses: Academic/Nonprofit Terms; Industry Terms: Not Available to Industry
Depositor comments: Please visit https://www.biorxiv.org/content/10.1101/2022.10.15.511792v1 for bioRxiv preprint.
How to cite: pJMC-3T was a gift from Daniel Voytas (Addgene plasmid # 197789 ; http://n2t.net/addgene:197789 ; RRID:Addgene_197789)
